Addgene plasmid #220436: pFSW-BsmBI-shRNA-hSyn-GFP
Purpose: (Empty Backbone) Lentiviral shRNA cloning backbone with GFP
Depositing lab: Paul Blainey. Depositing organization: Broad Institute. Publication: High-content image-based pooled screens reveal regulators of synaptogenesis. Le A, Biederer T, Blainey PC. Cell Rep. 2025 Jun 24;44(7):115889. doi: 10.1016/j.celrep.2025.115889. PubMed 40560725.
Backbone
  Vector backbone: FSW
  Backbone size (bp): 8000
  Vector type: Mammalian Expression, Lentiviral, RNAi
  Promoter: U6
Growth in bacteria
  Bacterial resistance: Ampicillin, 100 μg/mL
  Growth temperature: 30°C
  Growth strain: NEB Stable
  Copy number: High Copy
Gene/Insert
  Cloning method: Restriction Enzyme
  Sequencing primers: 5′ LKO.1 5'
Terms and licenses: Academic/Nonprofit Terms; Industry Terms: Not Available to Industry
How to cite: pFSW-BsmBI-shRNA-hSyn-GFP was a gift from Paul Blainey (Addgene plasmid # 220436 ; http://n2t.net/addgene:220436 ; RRID:Addgene_220436)
