[The description below was written by a language model from this plasmid's Addgene catalogue record and pLannotate feature annotations shown in this document.]
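Description:
pFSW-BsmBI-shRNA-hSyn-GFP is an empty lentiviral backbone, built on the FSW vector, for cloning short hairpin RNAs and delivering them to mammalian cells together with a neuron-restricted GFP marker. It is propagated in E. coli through a high-copy ColE1/pUC-type origin with ampicillin selection (AmpR under its own bla promoter). An f1 origin is also present. The catalogue lists the backbone as about 8 kb, whereas the sequenced record spans 9,440 nt.

The viral portion follows a third-generation-style layout. A CMV enhancer/promoter replaces the U3 region upstream of a truncated HIV-1 5' LTR, so genomic RNA is transcribed in packaging cells without Tat. It is followed by the Ψ packaging signal with a gag fragment, the Rev response element for nuclear export of the unspliced genome, and the cPPT/CTS. Two expression units sit between the LTRs. A human U6 RNA polymerase III promoter drives the hairpin, which by the construct name is inserted by restriction cloning at BsmBI sites, although these sites are not annotated in the feature table. Immediately downstream, the human synapsin I promoter drives EGFP, marking transduced neurons. A WPRE follows to enhance transcript stability and expression, then the truncated 3' LTR and a bGH polyadenylation signal. Outside the viral cassette, an SV40/EM7 promoter pair drives BleoR with an SV40 poly(A) signal, a Zeocin-type marker that would not be packaged into virions.

No insert is present. The associated publication concerns image-based pooled screens for regulators of synaptogenesis, consistent with use as a recipient for individual or library shRNAs for knockdown in neurons.
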