Features (pLannotate 1.2.2; 31 found; start..end, strand, type, name):
     31..83      -  misc_feature   bom (fragment): basis of mobility region from pBR322
    238..617     +  enhancer       CMV enhancer: human cytomegalovirus immediate early enhancer
    618..817     +  promoter       CMV promoter: human cytomegalovirus (CMV) immediate early promoter
    835..1015    +  LTR            5' LTR (truncated): truncated 5' long terminal repeat (LTR) from HIV-1
   1062..1187    +  misc_feature   HIV-1 Ψ: packaging signal of human immunodeficiency virus type 1
   1171..1534    +  CDS            HIV-1 gag (fragment): gag protein from human immunodeficiency virus 1; gag
   1680..1913    +  misc_feature   RRE: The Rev response element (RRE) of HIV-1 allows for Rev-dependent mRNA export from the nucleus to the cytoplasm.
   2290..2390    +  CDS            Rev (fragment): human immunodeficiency virus 1 (HIV-1) Rev protein; rev; enhances nuclear export of unspliced and incompletely spliced viral mRNAs
   2440..2557    +  misc_feature   cPPT/CTS: central polypurine tract and central termination sequence of HIV-1
   2602..2842    +  promoter       U6 promoter: RNA polymerase III promoter for human U6 snRNA
   2911..3358    +  promoter       hSyn promoter: human synapsin I promoter; confers neuron-specific expression (Kügler et al., 2003)
   3372..4091    +  CDS            EGFP: the original enhanced GFP (Yang et al., 1996) mammalian codon-optimized
   4107..4132    +  misc_feature   MCS (fragment): pBluescript multiple cloning site
   4132..4720    +  misc_feature   WPRE: woodchuck hepatitis virus posttranscriptional regulatory element
   4657..5238    +  CDS            nef (fragment): NEF_HV1H2 - Experimental evidence at protein level: Swiss-Prot protein existence level 1. Extracellular Nef protein targets CD4(+) T-lymphocytes for apoptosis by interacting with CXCR4 surface receptors. From Human immunodeficiency virus type 1 group M subtype B (isolate HXB2) (HIV-1).
   5245..5425    +  LTR            5' LTR (truncated): truncated 5' long terminal repeat (LTR) from HIV-1
   5457..5664    +  polyA_signal   bGH poly(A) signal: bovine growth hormone polyadenylation signal
   5685..5706    +  promoter       SV40 promoter (fragment): SV40 enhancer and early promoter
   5727..6155    +  rep_origin     f1 ori (sequence partly withheld): f1 bacteriophage origin of replication; arrow indicates direction of (+) strand synthesis
   6169..6498    +  promoter       SV40 promoter: SV40 enhancer and early promoter
   6546..6593    +  promoter       EM7 promoter: synthetic bacterial promoter&nbsp
   6612..6986    +  CDS            BleoR: antibiotic-binding protein; Sh ble from Streptoalloteichus hindustanus; confers resistance to bleomycin, phleomycin, and Zeocin™
   6996..7121    +  CDS            ble (fragment): BLE_KLEPN - Experimental evidence at protein level: Swiss-Prot protein existence level 1. Binding protein with a strong affinity to the bleomycin family of antibiotics. Binds to CL990; an antimitotic-antibiotic compound. From Klebsiella pneumoniae.
   7116..7237    +  polyA_signal   SV40 poly(A) signal: SV40 polyadenylation signal
   7310..7326    -  protein_bind   lac operator: The lac repressor binds to the lac operator to inhibit transcription in E. coli. This inhibition can be relieved by adding lactose or isopropyl-β-D-thiogalactopyranoside (IPTG). lac repressor encoded by lacI
   7334..7364    -  promoter       lac promoter: promoter for the E. coli lac operon
   7379..7400    -  protein_bind   CAP binding site: CAP binding activates transcription in the presence of cAMP. E. coli catabolite activator protein
   7413..7505    -  CDS            lacI (fragment): lac repressor; lacI; The lac repressor binds to the lac operator to inhibit transcription in E. coli. This inhibition can be relieved by adding lactose or isopropyl-β-D-thiogalactopyranoside (IPTG).
   7688..8276    -  rep_origin     ori: high-copy-number ColE1/pMB1/pBR322/pUC origin of replication
   8447..9307    -  CDS            AmpR: β-lactamase; bla; confers resistance to ampicillin, carbenicillin, and related antibiotics
   9308..9412    -  promoter       AmpR promoter: bla
>Addgene plasmid #220436 | pFSW-BsmBI-shRNA-hSyn-GFP | addgene full sequence | sequence record 436032 | Addgene NGS Result
GTCGACGGATCGGGAGATCTCCCGATCCCCTATGGTGCACTCTCAGTACAATCTGCTCTGATGCCGCATA
GTTAAGCCAGTATCTGCTCCCTGCTTGTGTGTTGGAGGTCGCTGAGTAGTGCGCGAGCAAAATTTAAGCT
ACAACAAGGCAAGGCTTGACCGACAATTGCATGAAGAATCTGCTTAGGGTTAGGCGTTTTGCGCTGCTTC
GCGATGTACGGGCCAGATATACGCGTTGACATTGATTATTGACTAGTTATTAATAGTAATCAATTACGGG
GTCATTAGTTCATAGCCCATATATGGAGTTCCGCGTTACATAACTTACGGTAAATGGCCCGCCTGGCTGA
CCGCCCAACGACCCCCGCCCATTGACGTCAATAATGACGTATGTTCCCATAGTAACGCCAATAGGGACTT
TCCATTGACGTCAATGGGTGGAGTATTTACGGTAAACTGCCCACTTGGCAGTACATCAAGTGTATCATAT
GCCAAGCACGCCCCCTATTGACGTCAATGACGGTAAATGGCCCGCCTGGCATTATGCCCAGTACATGACC
TTATGGGACTTTCCTACTTGGCAGTACATCTACGTATTAGTCATCGCTATTACCATGGTGATGCGGTTTT
GGCAGTACATCAATGGGCGTGGATAGCGGTTTGACTCACGGGGATTTCCAAGTCTCCACCCCATTGACGT
CAATGGGAGTTTGTTTTGGCACCAAAATCAACGGGACTTTCCAAAATGTCGTAACAACTCCGCCCCATTG
ACGCAAATGGGCGGTAGGCGTGTACGGTGGGAGGTCTATATAAGCAGCGCGTTTTGCCTGTACTGGGTCT
CTCTGGTTAGACCAGATCTGAGCCTGGGAGCTCTCTGGCTAACTAGGGAACCCACTGCTTAAGCCTCAAT
AAAGCTTGCCTTGAGTGCTTCAAGTAGTGTGTGCCCGTCTGTTGTGTGACTCTGGTAACTAGAGATCCCT
CAGACCCTTTTAGTCAGTGTGGAAAATCTCTAGCAGTGGCGCCCGAACAGGGACTTGAAAGCGAAAGGGA
AACCAGAGGAGCTCTCTCGACGCAGGACTCGGCTTGCTGAAGCGCGCACGGCAAGAGGCGAGGGGCGGCG
ACTGGTGAGTACGCCAAAAATTTTGACTAGCGGAGGCTAGAAGGAGAGAGATGGGTGCGAGAGCGTCAGT
ATTAAGCGGGGGAGAATTAGATCGCGATGGGAAAAAATTCGGTTAAGGCCAGGGGGAAAGAAAAAATATA
AATTAAAACATATAGTATGGGCAAGCAGGGAGCTAGAACGATTCGCAGTTAATCCTGGCCTGTTAGAAAC
ATCAGAAGGCTGTAGACAAATACTGGGACAGCTACAACCATCCCTTCAGACAGGATCAGAAGAACTTAGA
TCATTATATAATACAGTAGCAACCCTCTATTGTGTGCATCAAAGGATAGAGATAAAAGACACCAAGGAAG
CTTTAGACAAGATAGAGGAAGAGCAAAACAAAAGTAAGACCACCGCACAGCAAGCGGCCGCTGATCTTCA
GACCTGGAGGAGGAGATATGAGGGACAATTGGAGAAGTGAATTATATAAATATAAAGTAGTAAAAATTGA
ACCATTAGGAGTAGCACCCACCAAGGCAAAGAGAAGAGTGGTGCAGAGAGAAAAAAGAGCAGTGGGAATA
GGAGCTTTGTTCCTTGGGTTCTTGGGAGCAGCAGGAAGCACTATGGGCGCAGCGTCAATGACGCTGACGG
TACAGGCCAGACAATTATTGTCTGGTATAGTGCAGCAGCAGAACAATTTGCTGAGGGCTATTGAGGCGCA
ACAGCATCTGTTGCAACTCACAGTCTGGGGCATCAAGCAGCTCCAGGCAAGAATCCTGGCTGTGGAAAGA
TACCTAAAGGATCAACAGCTCCTGGGGATTTGGGGTTGCTCTGGAAAACTCATTTGCACCACTGCTGTGC
CTTGGAATGCTAGTTGGAGTAATAAATCTCTGGAACAGATTTGGAATCACACGACCTGGATGGAGTGGGA
CAGAGAAATTAACAATTACACAAGCTTAATACACTCCTTAATTGAAGAATCGCAAAACCAGCAAGAAAAG
AATGAACAAGAATTATTGGAATTAGATAAATGGGCAAGTTTGTGGAATTGGTTTAACATAACAAATTGGC
TGTGGTATATAAAATTATTCATAATGATAGTAGGAGGCTTGGTAGGTTTAAGAATAGTTTTTGCTGTACT
TTCTATAGTGAATAGAGTTAGGCAGGGATATTCACCATTATCGTTTCAGACCCACCTCCCAACCCCGAGG
GGACCCGACAGGCCCGAAGGAATAGAAGAAGAAGGTGGAGAGAGAGACAGAGACAGATCCATTCGATTAG
TGAACGGATCGGCACTGCGTGCGCCAATTCTGCAGACAAATGGCAGTATTCATCCACAATTTTAAAAGAA
AAGGGGGGATTGGGGGGTACAGTGCAGGGGAAAGAATAGTAGACATAATAGCAACAGACATACAAACTAA
AGAATTACAAAAACAAATTACAAAAATTCAAAATTTTCGGGTTTATTACAGGGACAGCAGAGATCCAGTT
TGGTTAATTAAGAGGGCCTATTTCCCATGATTCCTTCATATTTGCATATACGATACAAGGCTGTTAGAGA
GATAATTGGAATTAATTTGACTGTAAACACAAAGATATTAGTACAAAATACGTGACGTAGAAAGTAATAA
TTTCTTGGGTAGTTTGCAGTTTTAAAATTATGTTTTAAAATGGACTATCATATGCTTACCGTAACTTGAA
AGTATTTCGATTTCTTGGCTTTATATATCTTGTGGAAAGGACGAAACACCGGAGACGGACGTCTCTGTTT
AATTAATACCGCCATGCATCTGCAGAGGGCCCTGCGTATGAGTGCAAGTGGGTTTTAGGACCAGGATGAG
GCGGGGTGGGGGTGCCTACCTGACGACCGACCCCGACCCACTGGACAAGCACCCAACCCCCATTCCCCAA
ATTGCGCATCCCCTATCAGAGAGGGGGAGGGGAAACAGGATGCGGCGAGGCGCGTGCGCACTGCCAGCTT
CAGCACCGCGGACAGTGCCTTCGCCCCCGCCTGGCGGCGCGCGCCACCGCCGCCTCAGCACTGAAGGCGC
GCTGACGTCACTCGCCGGTCCCCCGCAAACTCCCCTTCCCGGCCACCTTGGTCGCGTCCGCGCCGCCGCC
GGCCCAGCCGGACCGCACCACGCGAGGCGCGAGATAGGGGGGCACGGGCGCGACCATCTGCGCTGCGGCG
CCGGCGACTCAGCGCTGCCTCAGTCTGCGGTGGGCAGCGGAGGAGTCGTGTCGTGCCTGAGAGCGCAGTC
TAGACGCCACCATGGTGAGCAAGGGCGAGGAGCTGTTCACCGGGGTGGTGCCCATCCTGGTCGAGCTGGA
CGGCGACGTAAACGGCCACAAGTTCAGCGTGTCCGGCGAGGGCGAGGGCGATGCCACCTACGGCAAGCTG
ACCCTGAAGTTCATCTGCACCACCGGCAAGCTGCCCGTGCCCTGGCCCACCCTCGTGACCACCCTGACCT
ACGGCGTGCAGTGCTTCAGCCGCTACCCCGACCACATGAAGCAGCACGACTTCTTCAAGTCCGCCATGCC
CGAAGGCTACGTCCAGGAGCGCACCATCTTCTTCAAGGACGACGGCAACTACAAGACCCGCGCCGAGGTG
AAGTTCGAGGGCGACACCCTGGTGAACCGCATCGAGCTGAAGGGCATCGACTTCAAGGAGGACGGCAACA
TCCTGGGGCACAAGCTGGAGTACAACTACAACAGCCACAACGTCTATATCATGGCCGACAAGCAGAAGAA
CGGCATCAAGGTGAACTTCAAGATCCGCCACAACATCGAGGACGGCAGCGTGCAGCTCGCCGACCACTAC
CAGCAGAACACCCCCATCGGCGACGGCCCCGTGCTGCTGCCCGACAACCACTACCTGAGCACCCAGTCCG
CCCTGAGCAAAGACCCCAACGAGAAGCGCGATCACATGGTCCTGCTGGAGTTCGTGACCGCCGCCGGGAT
CACTCTCGGCATGGACGAGCTGTACAAGTAAGGCGCGCCCCTGCAGGGAATTCGATATCAAGCTTATCGA
TAATCAACCTCTGGATTACAAAATTTGTGAAAGATTGACTGGTATTCTTAACTATGTTGCTCCTTTTACG
CTATGTGGATACGCTGCTTTAATGCCTTTGTATCATGCTATTGCTTCCCGTATGGCTTTCATTTTCTCCT
CCTTGTATAAATCCTGGTTGCTGTCTCTTTATGAGGAGTTGTGGCCCGTTGTCAGGCAACGTGGCGTGGT
GTGCACTGTGTTTGCTGACGCAACCCCCACTGGTTGGGGCATTGCCACCACCTGTCAGCTCCTTTCCGGG
ACTTTCGCTTTCCCCCTCCCTATTGCCACGGCGGAACTCATCGCCGCCTGCCTTGCCCGCTGCTGGACAG
GGGCTCGGCTGTTGGGCACTGACAATTCCGTGGTGTTGTCGGGGAAATCATCGTCCTTTCCTTGGCTGCT
CGCCTGTGTTGCCACCTGGATTCTGCGCGGGACGTCCTTCTGCTACGTCCCTTCGGCCCTCAATCCAGCG
GACCTTCCTTCCCGCGGCCTGCTGCCGGCTCTGCGGCCTCTTCCGCGTCTTCGCCTTCGCCCTCAGACGA
GTCGGATCTCCCTTTGGGCCGCCTCCCCGCATCGATACCGTCGACCTCGAGACCTAGAAAAACATGGAGC
AATCACAAGTAGCAATACAGCAGCTACCAATGCTGATTGTGCCTGGCTAGAAGCACAAGAGGAGGAGGAG
GTGGGTTTTCCAGTCACACCTCAGGTACCTTTAAGACCAATGACTTACAAGGCAGCTGTAGATCTTAGCC
ACTTTTTAAAAGAAAAGGGGGGACTGGAAGGGCTAATTCACTCCCAACGAAGACAAGATATCCTTGATCT
GTGGATCTACCACACACAAGGCTACTTCCCTGATTGGCAGAACTACACACCAGGGCCAGGGATCAGATAT
CCACTGACCTTTGGATGGTGCTACAAGCTAGTACCAGTTGAGCAAGAGAAGGTAGAAGAAGCCAATGAAG
GAGAGAACACCCGCTTGTTACACCCTGTGAGCCTGCATGGGATGGATGACCCGGAGAGAGAAGTATTAGA
GTGGAGGTTTGACAGCCGCCTAGCATTTCATCACATGGCCCGAGAGCTGCATCCGGACTGTACTGGGTCT
CTCTGGTTAGACCAGATCTGAGCCTGGGAGCTCTCTGGCTAACTAGGGAACCCACTGCTTAAGCCTCAAT
AAAGCTTGCCTTGAGTGCTTCAAGTAGTGTGTGCCCGTCTGTTGTGTGACTCTGGTAACTAGAGATCCCT
CAGACCCTTTTAGTCAGTGTGGAAAATCTCTAGCAGGGCCCGTTTAAACCCGCTGATCAGCCTCGACTGT
GCCTTCTAGTTGCCAGCCATCTGTTGTTTGCCCCTCCCCCGTGCCTTCCTTGACCCTGGAAGGTGCCACT
CCCACTGTCCTTTCCTAATAAAATGAGGAAATTGCATCGCATTGTCTGAGTAGGTGTCATTCTATTCTGG
GGGGTGGGGTGGGGCAGGACAGCAAGGGGGAGGATTGGGAAGACAATAGCAGGCATGCTGGGGATGCGGC
GGGCTCTATGGCTTCTGAGGCGGAAAGAACCAGCTGGGGCTCTAGGGGGTATCCCC
[124 nt withheld, positions 5727-5850]
C
[91 nt withheld, positions 5852-5942]
A
[49 nt withheld, positions 5944-5992]
CCTTTGACGTTGGAGTCCACGTTCTTT
[37 nt withheld, positions 6020-6056]
ACCCTATCTCGGTCTATTCTTTTGATTTATAAGGGATTTTGCCGATTTCGGCCTATTGGTTAAAAAATGA
GCTGATTTAACAAAAATTTAACGCGAATTAATTCTGTGGAATGTGTGTCAGTTAGGGTGTGGAAAGTCCC
CAGGCTCCCCAGCAGGCAGAAGTATGCAAAGCATGCATCTCAATTAGTCAGCAACCAGGTGTGGAAAGTC
CCCAGGCTCCCCAGCAGGCAGAAGTATGCAAAGCATGCATCTCAATTAGTCAGCAACCATAGTCCCGCCC
CTAACTCCGCCCATCCCGCCCCTAACTCCGCCCAGTTCCGCCCATTCTCCGCCCCATGGCTGACTAATTT
TTTTTATTTATGCAGAGGCCGAGGCCGCCTCTGCCTCTGAGCTATTCCAGAAGTAGTGAGGAGGCTTTTT
TGGAGGCCTAGGCTTTTGCAAAAAGCTCCCGGGAGCTTGTATATCCATTTTCGGATCTGATCAGCACGTG
TTGACAATTAATCATCGGCATAGTATATCGGCATAGTATAATACGACAAGGTGAGGAACTAAACCATGGC
CAAGTTGACCAGTGCCGTTCCGGTGCTCACCGCGCGCGACGTCGCCGGAGCGGTCGAGTTCTGGACCGAC
CGGCTCGGGTTCTCCCGGGACTTCGTGGAGGACGACTTCGCCGGTGTGGTCCGGGACGACGTGACCCTGT
TCATCAGCGCGGTCCAGGACCAGGTGGTGCCGGACAACACCCTGGCCTGGGTGTGGGTGCGCGGCCTGGA
CGAGCTGTACGCCGAGTGGTCGGAGGTCGTGTCCACGAACTTCCGGGACGCCTCCGGGCCGGCCATGACC
GAGATCGGCGAGCAGCCGTGGGGGCGGGAGTTCGCCCTGCGCGACCCGGCCGGCAACTGCGTGCACTTCG
TGGCCGAGGAGCAGGACTGACACGTGCTACGAGATTTCGATTCCACCGCCGCCTTCTATGAAAGGTTGGG
CTTCGGAATCGTTTTCCGGGACGCCGGCTGGATGATCCTCCAGCGCGGGGATCTCATGCTGGAGTTCTTC
GCCCACCCCAACTTGTTTATTGCAGCTTATAATGGTTACAAATAAAGCAATAGCATCACAAATTTCACAA
ATAAAGCATTTTTTTCACTGCATTCTAGTTGTGGTTTGTCCAAACTCATCAATGTATCTTATCATGTCTG
TATACCGTCGACCTCTAGCTAGAGCTTGGCGTAATCATGGTCATAGCTGTTTCCTGTGTGAAATTGTTAT
CCGCTCACAATTCCACACAACATACGAGCCGGAAGCATAAAGTGTAAAGCCTGGGGTGCCTAATGAGTGA
GCTAACTCACATTAATTGCGTTGCGCTCACTGCCCGCTTTCCAGTCGGGAAACCTGTCGTGCCAGCTGCA
TTAATGAATCGGCCAACGCGCGGGGAGAGGCGGTTTGCGTATTGGGCGCTCTTCCGCTTCCTCGCTCACT
GACTCGCTGCGCTCGGTCGTTCGGCTGCGGCGAGCGGTATCAGCTCACTCAAAGGCGGTAATACGGTTAT
CCACAGAATCAGGGGATAACGCAGGAAAGAACATGTGAGCAAAAGGCCAGCAAAAGGCCAGGAACCGTAA
AAAGGCCGCGTTGCTGGCGTTTTTCCATAGGCTCCGCCCCCCTGACGAGCATCACAAAAATCGACGCTCA
AGTCAGAGGTGGCGAAACCCGACAGGACTATAAAGATACCAGGCGTTTCCCCCTGGAAGCTCCCTCGTGC
GCTCTCCTGTTCCGACCCTGCCGCTTACCGGATACCTGTCCGCCTTTCTCCCTTCGGGAAGCGTGGCGCT
TTCTCATAGCTCACGCTGTAGGTATCTCAGTTCGGTGTAGGTCGTTCGCTCCAAGCTGGGCTGTGTGCAC
GAACCCCCCGTTCAGCCCGACCGCTGCGCCTTATCCGGTAACTATCGTCTTGAGTCCAACCCGGTAAGAC
ACGACTTATCGCCACTGGCAGCAGCCACTGGTAACAGGATTAGCAGAGCGAGGTATGTAGGCGGTGCTAC
AGAGTTCTTGAAGTGGTGGCCTAACTACGGCTACACTAGAAGAACAGTATTTGGTATCTGCGCTCTGCTG
AAGCCAGTTACCTTCGGAAAAAGAGTTGGTAGCTCTTGATCCGGCAAACAAACCACCGCTGGTAGCGGTG
GTTTTTTTGTTTGCAAGCAGCAGATTACGCGCAGAAAAAAAGGATCTCAAGAAGATCCTTTGATCTTTTC
TACGGGGTCTGACGCTCAGTGGAACGAAAACTCACGTTAAGGGATTTTGGTCATGAGATTATCAAAAAGG
ATCTTCACCTAGATCCTTTTAAATTAAAAATGAAGTTTTAAATCAATCTAAAGTATATATGAGTAAACTT
GGTCTGACAGTTACCAATGCTTAATCAGTGAGGCACCTATCTCAGCGATCTGTCTATTTCGTTCATCCAT
AGTTGCCTGACTCCCCGTCGTGTAGATAACTACGATACGGGAGGGCTTACCATCTGGCCCCAGTGCTGCA
ATGATACCGCGAGACCCACGCTCACCGGCTCCAGATTTATCAGCAATAAACCAGCCAGCCGGAAGGGCCG
AGCGCAGAAGTGGTCCTGCAACTTTATCCGCCTCCATCCAGTCTATTAATTGTTGCCGGGAAGCTAGAGT
AAGTAGTTCGCCAGTTAATAGTTTGCGCAACGTTGTTGCCATTGCTACAGGCATCGTGGTGTCACGCTCG
TCGTTTGGTATGGCTTCATTCAGCTCCGGTTCCCAACGATCAAGGCGAGTTACATGATCCCCCATGTTGT
GCAAAAAAGCGGTTAGCTCCTTCGGTCCTCCGATCGTTGTCAGAAGTAAGTTGGCCGCAGTGTTATCACT
CATGGTTATGGCAGCACTGCATAATTCTCTTACTGTCATGCCATCCGTAAGATGCTTTTCTGTGACTGGT
GAGTACTCAACCAAGTCATTCTGAGAATAGTGTATGCGGCGACCGAGTTGCTCTTGCCCGGCGTCAATAC
GGGATAATACCGCGCCACATAGCAGAACTTTAAAAGTGCTCATCATTGGAAAACGTTCTTCGGGGCGAAA
ACTCTCAAGGATCTTACCGCTGTTGAGATCCAGTTCGATGTAACCCACTCGTGCACCCAACTGATCTTCA
GCATCTTTTACTTTCACCAGCGTTTCTGGGTGAGCAAAAACAGGAAGGCAAAATGCCGCAAAAAAGGGAA
TAAGGGCGACACGGAAATGTTGAATACTCATACTCTTCCTTTTTCAATATTATTGAAGCATTTATCAGGG
TTATTGTCTCATGAGCGGATACATATTTGAATGTATTTAGAAAAATAAACAAATAGGGGTTCCGCGCACA
TTTCCCCGAAAAGTGCCACCTGAC
